>Addgene plasmid #204563 | pGEX6p-1-UFBP1 M5 | addgene full sequence | sequence record 408411 | Addgene NGS Result
AGCTTATCGACTGCACGGTGCACCAATGCTTCTGGCGTCAGGCAGCCATCGGAAGCTGTGGTATGGCTGT
GCAGGTCGTAAATCACTGCATAATTCGTGTCGCTCAAGGCGCACTCCCGTTCTGGATAATGTTTTTTGCG
CCGACATCATAACGGTTCTGGCAAATATTCTGAAATGAGCTGTTGACAATTAATCATCGGCTCGTATAAT
GTGTGGAATTGTGAGCGGATAACAATTTCACACAGGAAACAGTATTCATGTCCCCTATACTAGGTTATTG
GAAAATTAAGGGCCTTGTGCAACCCACTCGACTTCTTTTGGAATATCTTGAAGAAAAATATGAAGAGCAT
TTGTATGAGCGCGATGAAGGTGATAAATGGCGAAACAAAAAGTTTGAATTGGGTTTGGAGTTTCCCAATC
TTCCTTATTATATTGATGGTGATGTTAAATTAACACAGTCTATGGCCATCATACGTTATATAGCTGACAA
GCACAACATGTTGGGTGGTTGTCCAAAAGAGCGTGCAGAGATTTCAATGCTTGAAGGAGCGGTTTTGGAT
ATTAGATACGGTGTTTCGAGAATTGCATATAGTAAAGACTTTGAAACTCTCAAAGTTGATTTTCTTAGCA
AGCTACCTGAAATGCTGAAAATGTTCGAAGATCGTTTATGTCATAAAACATATTTAAATGGTGATCATGT
AACCCATCCTGACTTCATGTTGTATGACGCTCTTGATGTTGTTTTATACATGGACCCAATGTGCCTGGAT
GCGTTCCCAAAATTAGTTTGTTTTAAAAAACGTATTGAAGCTATCCCACAAATTGATAAGTACTTGAAAT
CCAGCAAGTATATAGCATGGCCTTTGCAGGGCTGGCAAGCCACGTTTGGTGGTGGCGACCATCCTCCAAA
ATCGGATCTGGAAGTTCTGTTCCAGGGGCCCCTGGGATCCTTCCTGACAGAGTTCATCAACTACATCAAG
CAGTCCAAGGTTGTGCTCTTGGAAGACCTGGCTTCCCAGGTGGGCCTACGCACTCAGGACACCATAAATC
GCATCCAGGACCTGCTGGCTGAGGGGACTATAACAGGTGTGATTGACGACCGGGGCAAGTTCATCTACAT
AACCCCAGAGGAACTGGCCGCCGTGGCCAACTTCATCCGACAGCGGGGCCGGGTGTCCATCGCCGAGCTT
GCCCAAGCCAGCAACTCCCTCATCGCCTGGGGCCGGGAGTCCCCTGCCCAAGCCCCAGCCTGAGAATTCC
CGGGTCGACTCGAGCGGCCGCATCGTGACTGACTGACGATCTGCCTCGCGCGTTTCGGTGATGACGGTGA
AAACCTCTGACACATGCAGCTCCCGGAGACGGTCACAGCTTGTCTGTAAGCGGATGCCGGGAGCAGACAA
GCCCGTCAGGGCGCGTCAGCGGGTGTTGGCGGGTGTCGGGGCGCAGCCATGACCCAGTCACGTAGCGATA
GCGGAGTGTATAATTCTTGAAGACGAAAGGGCCTCGTGATACGCCTATTTTTATAGGTTAATGTCATGAT
AATAATGGTTTCTTAGACGTCAGGTGGCACTTTTCGGGGAAATGTGCGCGGAACCCCTATTTGTTTATTT
TTCTAAATACATTCAAATATGTATCCGCTCATGAGACAATAACCCTGATAAATGCTTCAATAATATTGAA
AAAGGAAGAGTATGAGTATTCAACATTTCCGTGTCGCCCTTATTCCCTTTTTTGCGGCATTTTGCCTTCC
TGTTTTTGCTCACCCAGAAACGCTGGTGAAAGTAAAAGATGCTGAAGATCAGTTGGGTGCACGAGTGGGT
TACATCGAACTGGATCTCAACAGCGGTAAGATCCTTGAGAGTTTTCGCCCCGAAGAACGTTTTCCAATGA
TGAGCACTTTTAAAGTTCTGCTATGTGGCGCGGTATTATCCCGTGTTGACGCCGGGCAAGAGCAACTCGG
TCGCCGCATACACTATTCTCAGAATGACTTGGTTGAGTACTCACCAGTCACAGAAAAGCATCTTACGGAT
GGCATGACAGTAAGAGAATTATGCAGTGCTGCCATAACCATGAGTGATAACACTGCGGCCAACTTACTTC
TGACAACGATCGGAGGACCGAAGGAGCTAACCGCTTTTTTGCACAACATGGGGGATCATGTAACTCGCCT
TGATCGTTGGGAACCGGAGCTGAATGAAGCCATACCAAACGACGAGCGTGACACCACGATGCCTGCAGCA
ATGGCAACAACGTTGCGCAAACTATTAACTGGCGAACTACTTACTCTAGCTTCCCGGCAACAATTAATAG
ACTGGATGGAGGCGGATAAAGTTGCAGGACCACTTCTGCGCTCGGCCCTTCCGGCTGGCTGGTTTATTGC
TGATAAATCTGGAGCCGGTGAGCGTGGGTCTCGCGGTATCATTGCAGCACTGGGGCCAGATGGTAAGCCC
TCCCGTATCGTAGTTATCTACACGACGGGGAGTCAGGCAACTATGGATGAACGAAATAGACAGATCGCTG
AGATAGGTGCCTCACTGATTAAGCATTGGTAACTGTCAGACCAAGTTTACTCATATATACTTTAGATTGA
TTTAAAACTTCATTTTTAATTTAAAAGGATCTAGGTGAAGATCCTTTTTGATAATCTCATGACCAAAATC
CCTTAACGTGAGTTTTCGTTCCACTGAGCGTCAGACCCCGTAGAAAAGATCAAAGGATCTTCTTGAGATC
CTTTTTTTCTGCGCGTAATCTGCTGCTTGCAAACAAAAAAACCACCGCTACCAGCGGTGGTTTGTTTGCC
GGATCAAGAGCTACCAACTCTTTTTCCGAAGGTAACTGGCTTCAGCAGAGCGCAGATACCAAATACTGTC
CTTCTAGTGTAGCCGTAGTTAGGCCACCACTTCAAGAACTCTGTAGCACCGCCTACATACCTCGCTCTGC
TAATCCTGTTACCAGTGGCTGCTGCCAGTGGCGATAAGTCGTGTCTTACCGGGTTGGACTCAAGACGATA
GTTACCGGATAAGGCGCAGCGGTCGGGCTGAACGGGGGGTTCGTGCACACAGCCCAGCTTGGAGCGAACG
ACCTACACCGAACTGAGATACCTACAGCGTGAGCTATGAGAAAGCGCCACGCTTCCCGAAGGGAGAAAGG
CGGACAGGTATCCGGTAAGCGGCAGGGTCGGAACAGGAGAGCGCACGAGGGAGCTTCCAGGGGGAAACGC
CTGGTATCTTTATAGTCCTGTCGGGTTTCGCCACCTCTGACTTGAGCGTCGATTTTTGTGATGCTCGTCA
GGGGGGCGGAGCCTATGGAAAAACGCCAGCAACGCGGCCTTTTTACGGTTCCTGGCCTTTTGCTGGCCTT
TTGCTCACATGTTCTTTCCTGCGTTATCCCCTGATTCTGTGGATAACCGTATTACCGCCTTTGAGTGAGC
TGATACCGCTCGCCGCAGCCGAACGACCGAGCGCAGCGAGTCAGTGAGCGAGGAAGCGGAAGAGCGCCTG
ATGCGGTATTTTCTCCTTACGCATCTGTGCGGTATTTCACACCGCATAAATTCCGACACCATCGAATGGC
GCAAAACCTTTCGCGGTATGGCATGATAGCGCCCGGAAGAGAGTCAATTCAGGGTGGTGAATGTGAAACC
AGTAACGTTATACGATGTCGCAGAGTATGCCGGTGTCTCTTATCAGACCGTTTCCCGCGTGGTGAACCAG
GCCAGCCACGTTTCTGCGAAAACGCGGGAAAAAGTGGAAGCGGCGATGGCGGAGCTGAATTACATTCCCA
ACCGCGTGGCACAACAACTGGCGGGCAAACAGTCGTTGCTGATTGGCGTTGCCACCTCCAGTCTGGCCCT
GCACGCGCCGTCGCAAATTGTCGCGGCGATTAAATCTCGCGCCGATCAACTGGGTGCCAGCGTGGTGGTG
TCGATGGTAGAACGAAGCGGCGTCGAAGCCTGTAAAGCGGCGGTGCACAATCTTCTCGCGCAACGCGTCA
GTGGGCTGATCATTAACTATCCGCTGGATGACCAGGATGCCATTGCTGTGGAAGCTGCCTGCACTAATGT
TCCGGCGTTATTTCTTGATGTCTCTGACCAGACACCCATCAACAGTATTATTTTCTCCCATGAAGACGGT
ACGCGACTGGGCGTGGAGCATCTGGTCGCATTGGGTCACCAGCAAATCGCGCTGTTAGCGGGCCCATTAA
GTTCTGTCTCGGCGCGTCTGCGTCTGGCTGGCTGGCATAAATATCTCACTCGCAATCAAATTCAGCCGAT
AGCGGAACGGGAAGGCGACTGGAGTGCCATGTCCGGTTTTCAACAAACCATGCAAATGCTGAATGAGGGC
ATCGTTCCCACTGCGATGCTGGTTGCCAACGATCAGATGGCGCTGGGCGCAATGCGCGCCATTACCGAGT
CCGGGCTGCGCGTTGGTGCGGATATCTCGGTAGTGGGATACGACGATACCGAAGACAGCTCATGTTATAT
CCCGCCGTTAACCACCATCAAACAGGATTTTCGCCTGCTGGGGCAAACCAGCGTGGACCGCTTGCTGCAA
CTCTCTCAGGGCCAGGCGGTGAAGGGCAATCAGCTGTTGCCCGTCTCACTGGTGAAAAGAAAAACCACGC
TAGCGCCCAATACGCAAACCGCCTCTCCCCGCGCGTTGGCCGATTCATTAATGCAGCTGGCACGACAGGT
TTCCCGACTGGAAAGCGGGCAGTGAGCGCAACGCAATTAATGTAAGTTAGCTCACTCATTAGGCACCCCA
GGCTTTACACTTTATGCTTCCGGCTCGTATGTTGTGTGGAATTGTGAGCGGATAACAATTTCACACAGGA
AACAGCTATGACCATGATTACGGATTCACTGGCCGTCGTTTTACAACGTCGTGACTGGGAAAACCCTGGC
GTTACCCAACTTAATCGCCTTGCAGCACATCCCCCTTTCGCCAGCTGGCGTAATAGCGAAGAGGCCCGCA
CCGATCGCCCTTCCCAACAGTTGCGCAGCCTGAATGGCGAATGGCGCTTTGCCTGGTTTCCGGCACCAGA
AGCGGTGCCGGAAAGCTGGCTGGAGTGCGATCTTCCTGAGGCCGATACTGTCGTCGTCCCCTCAAACTGG
CAGATGCACGGTTACGATGCGCCCATCTACACCAACGTGACCTATCCCATTACGGTCAATCCGCCGTTTG
TTCCCACGGAGAATCCGACGGGTTGTTACTCGCTCACATTTAATGTTGATGAAAGCTGGCTACAGGAAGG
CCAGACGCGAATTATTTTTGATGGCGTTGGAATT
Features (pLannotate 1.2.2; 17 found; start..end, strand, type, name):
    183..211     +  promoter       tac promoter: strong E. coli promoter; hybrid between the trp and lac UV5 promoters
    219..235     +  protein_bind   lac operator: The lac repressor binds to the lac operator to inhibit transcription in E. coli. This inhibition can be relieved by adding lactose or isopropyl-β-D-thiogalactopyranoside (IPTG). lac repressor encoded by lacI
    258..911     +  CDS            GST26_SCHJA: Experimental evidence at protein level: Swiss-Prot protein existence level 1. GST isoenzymes appear to play a central role in the parasite detoxification system. Other functions are also suspected including a role in increasing the solubility of haematin in the parasite gut. From Schistosoma japonicum (Blood fluke).
    948..1250    +  CDS            DDRGK1 (fragment): DDRGK_HUMAN - Also known as C20orf116 From Homo sapiens (Human).
   1301..1340    +  CDS            rop (fragment): Rop protein, which maintains plasmids at low copy number; rop
   1442..1482    +  misc_feature   bom (fragment): basis of mobility region from pBR322
   1587..1691    +  promoter       AmpR promoter: bla
   1692..2552    +  CDS            AmpR: β-lactamase; bla; confers resistance to ampicillin, carbenicillin, and related antibiotics
   2723..3311    +  rep_origin     ori: high-copy-number ColE1/pMB1/pBR322/pUC origin of replication
   3497..3548    -  misc_feature   bom (fragment): basis of mobility region from pBR322
   3555..3632    +  promoter       lacI promoter: lacI
   3633..4715    +  CDS            lacI: lac repressor; lacI; The lac repressor binds to the lac operator to inhibit transcription in E. coli. This inhibition can be relieved by adding lactose or isopropyl-β-D-thiogalactopyranoside (IPTG).
   4728..4749    +  protein_bind   CAP binding site: CAP binding activates transcription in the presence of cAMP. E. coli catabolite activator protein
   4764..4794    +  promoter       lac promoter: promoter for the E. coli lac operon
   4802..4818    +  protein_bind   lac operator: The lac repressor binds to the lac operator to inhibit transcription in E. coli. This inhibition can be relieved by adding lactose or isopropyl-β-D-thiogalactopyranoside (IPTG). lac repressor encoded by lacI
   4838..5011    +  CDS            lacZα: LacZα fragment of β-galactosidase; lacZ fragment
   5275..107     -  CDS            yciV (fragment) (across the origin): RNAAM_ECOLI - Also known as trpH From Escherichia coli (strain K12).
