[The description below was written by a language model from this plasmid's Addgene catalogue record and pLannotate feature annotations shown in this document.]
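Description:
pGEX6p-1-UFBP1 M5 is a bacterial expression plasmid built on the pGEX6p-1 backbone for producing a GST-tagged fragment of human UFBP1 (gene symbol DDRGK1, also known as C20orf116) in E. coli. The "M5" designation corresponds to a truncation covering residues 215–314 of the protein. This agrees with the roughly 300-nt DDRGK1 fragment annotated directly downstream of the Schistosoma japonicum glutathione S-transferase coding sequence. The short gap between the GST and DDRGK1 annotations is where the pGEX-6P series normally carries its protease-cleavable linker and cloning sites, although this linker is not annotated in the feature table and the restriction sites used for cloning are recorded as unknown.

Expression of the fusion is driven by the tac promoter, a strong trp/lac hybrid, followed by a lac operator. The plasmid also carries its own lacI gene with its native promoter, so transcription is held off by the lac repressor until it is relieved with IPTG. The 5,284-nt plasmid is maintained through a ColE1/pMB1-type origin listed as high copy and selected with ampicillin via the β-lactamase gene. The remaining annotations (a lac promoter/operator and lacZα segment, and short rop, bom and yciV fragments) are backbone remnants with no role in the payload.

The GST moiety allows affinity capture of the recombinant protein on glutathione resin, which suits the construct to purification and in vitro binding or pull-down experiments. As one of what appears to be a series of UFBP1 deletion mutants, it was deposited with a study of the UFM1 conjugation system and its regulation of ER-phagy, and is probably intended for mapping functional or interaction regions of UFBP1.
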