Addgene plasmid #204563: pGEX6p-1-UFBP1 M5
Purpose: Expresses GST-tagged UFBP1 M5 in E.coli
Depositing lab: Masaaki Komatsu. Depositing organization: Juntendo University. Publication: The UFM1 system regulates ER-phagy through the ufmylation of CYB5R3. Ishimura R, El-Gowily AH, Noshiro D, Komatsu-Hirota S, Ono Y, Shindo M, Hatta T, Abe M, Uemura T, Lee-Okada HC, Mohamed TM, Yokomizo T, Ueno T, Sakimura K, Natsume T, Sorimachi H, Inada T, Waguri S, Noda NN, Komatsu M. Nat Commun. 2022 Dec 21;13(1):7857. doi: 10.1038/s41467-022-35501-0. PubMed 36543799.
Backbone
  Vector backbone: pGEX6p-1
  Vector type: Bacterial Expression
Growth in bacteria
  Bacterial resistance: Ampicillin, 100 μg/mL
  Growth temperature: 37°C
  Growth strain: DH5alpha
  Copy number: High Copy
Gene/Insert
  Gene/Insert name: UFBP1
  Species: H. sapiens (human)
  Mutation: 215-314aa
  Entrez Gene: DDRGK1 (a.k.a. C20orf116, SEMDSH, UFBP1, dJ1187M17.3)
  Cloning method: Restriction Enzyme; 5′ cloning site Unknown (unknown if destroyed); 3′ cloning site Unknown (unknown if destroyed)
Terms and licenses: Academic/Nonprofit Terms; Industry Terms: Not Available to Industry
How to cite: pGEX6p-1-UFBP1 M5 was a gift from Masaaki Komatsu (Addgene plasmid # 204563 ; http://n2t.net/addgene:204563 ; RRID:Addgene_204563)
